Addgene plasmid #168505: pCAG-SRGAP1FBAR(516a.a.)-EGFP
Purpose: Expression of F-BAR domain (aa1-516) of SRGAP1 with a C-terminal EGFP fusion.
Depositing lab: Franck Polleux. Depositing organization: University of North Carolina at Chapel Hill. Publication: The F-BAR domains from srGAP1, srGAP2 and srGAP3 regulate membrane deformation differently. Coutinho-Budd J, Ghukasyan V, Zylka MJ, Polleux F. J Cell Sci. 2012 Jul 15;125(Pt 14):3390-401. doi: 10.1242/jcs.098962. Epub 2012 Mar 30. PubMed 22467852.
Backbone
  Vector backbone: pCAG
  Vector type: Mammalian Expression
Growth in bacteria
  Bacterial resistance: Ampicillin, 100 μg/mL
  Growth temperature: 37°C
  Growth strain: DH5alpha
  Copy number: High Copy
Gene/Insert
  Gene/Insert name: SRGAP1-FBAR
  Species: H. sapiens (human)
  Mutation: aa 1-516
  Entrez Gene: SRGAP1 (a.k.a. ARHGAP13, FLJ22166, KIAA1304)
  Promoter: CAG
  Tag / fusion protein: EGFP (C terminal on insert)
  Cloning method: Restriction Enzyme; 5′ cloning site Unknown (unknown if destroyed)
Terms and licenses: Academic/Nonprofit Terms; Industry Terms: Not Available to Industry
How to cite: pCAG-SRGAP1FBAR(516a.a.)-EGFP was a gift from Franck Polleux (Addgene plasmid # 168505 ; http://n2t.net/addgene:168505 ; RRID:Addgene_168505)
