[The description below was written by a language model from this plasmid's Addgene catalogue record and pLannotate feature annotations shown in this document.]
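Description:
pCAG-SRGAP1FBAR(516a.a.)-EGFP is a mammalian expression plasmid of about 7.1 kb built on the pCAG backbone. It is maintained in E. coli through a high-copy ColE1/pUC-type origin and selected with ampicillin via the β-lactamase gene and its native promoter. The backbone also carries remnants typical of this vector family: lac promoter/operator and CAP site sequences, short lacI and RSF ori fragments, and an SV40 origin with an SV40 poly(A) signal. No mammalian selection marker is annotated, so the record supports transient rather than selected stable expression.

The payload is the F-BAR domain of human SRGAP1 (amino acids 1–516) fused at its C terminus to EGFP through a short stretch of residual multiple cloning site. Expression is driven by the composite CAG promoter, annotated here as the CMV immediate-early enhancer, the chicken β-actin promoter and a chimeric β-actin/β-globin intron, which together give strong, broadly active transcription. The transcript ends in rabbit β-globin 3′ sequence with its polyadenylation signal; the small "HBB" hit downstream of EGFP is most likely part of this globin region rather than an expressed element.

The automated annotation labels the insert as SRGAP2C. This probably reflects similarity among srGAP family F-BAR domains, with the tool picking its closest database match over part of the insert, rather than the actual identity, which the catalogue gives as SRGAP1. The depositor and repository sequences show the same feature layout and differ only slightly in length. The construct lets the isolated F-BAR domain be visualised in live or fixed cells, and the associated work compares how the srGAP1, srGAP2 and srGAP3 F-BAR domains deform membranes.
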