Features (pLannotate 1.2.2; 20 found; start..end, strand, type, name):
     42..629     -  rep_origin     ori: high-copy-number ColE1/pMB1/pBR322/pUC origin of replication
    800..1660    -  CDS            AmpR: β-lactamase; bla; confers resistance to ampicillin, carbenicillin, and related antibiotics
   1661..1765    -  promoter       AmpR promoter: bla
   1796..2175    +  enhancer       CMV enhancer: human cytomegalovirus immediate early enhancer
   2177..2454    +  promoter       chicken β-actin promoter: No description available
   2455..3467    +  intron         chimeric intron: chimera between introns from chicken β-actin and rabbit β-globin
   3531..4850    +  CDS            SRGAP2C: SRG2C_HUMAN - Also known as SRGAP2P1. Experimental evidence at protein level: Swiss-Prot protein existence level 1. Involved in dendritic spine maturation through interaction with and inhibition of SRGAP2. Reduces the rate of spine maturation and indirectly increases neuronal migration. Changes dendritic spine morphology and density and may have implications for cognition, learning and memory. From Homo sapiens (Human).
   5079..5095    +  misc_feature   MCS (fragment): multiple cloning site
   5103..5822    +  CDS            EGFP: the original enhanced GFP (Yang et al., 1996) mammalian codon-optimized
   5831..5908    +  CDS            HBB (fragment): HBB_PONPY - Experimental evidence at transcript level: Swiss-Prot protein existence level 2. Involved in oxygen transport from the lung to the various peripheral tissues. From Pongo pygmaeus (Bornean orangutan).
   5979..6030    +  polyA_signal   β-globin poly(A) signal (fragment): rabbit β-globin polyadenylation signal (Gil and Proudfoot, 1987)
   6449..6465    -  protein_bind   lac operator: The lac repressor binds to the lac operator to inhibit transcription in E. coli. This inhibition can be relieved by adding lactose or isopropyl-β-D-thiogalactopyranoside (IPTG). lac repressor encoded by lacI
   6473..6503    -  promoter       lac promoter: promoter for the E. coli lac operon
   6518..6539    -  protein_bind   CAP binding site: CAP binding activates transcription in the presence of cAMP. E. coli catabolite activator protein
   6552..6591    -  CDS            lacI (fragment): lac repressor; lacI; The lac repressor binds to the lac operator to inhibit transcription in E. coli. This inhibition can be relieved by adding lactose or isopropyl-β-D-thiogalactopyranoside (IPTG).
   6598..6620    +  promoter       SV40 promoter (fragment): SV40 enhancer and early promoter
   6644..6779    +  rep_origin     SV40 ori: SV40 origin of replication
   6799..6933    +  polyA_signal   SV40 poly(A) signal: SV40 polyadenylation signal
   6935..6989    -  CDS            lacI (fragment): lac repressor; lacI; The lac repressor binds to the lac operator to inhibit transcription in E. coli. This inhibition can be relieved by adding lactose or isopropyl-β-D-thiogalactopyranoside (IPTG).
   6991..7124    -  rep_origin     RSF ori (fragment): Plasmids containing the RSF 1030 origin of replication can be propagated in E. coli cells that contain additional plasmids with compatible origins.
>Addgene plasmid #168505 | pCAG-SRGAP1FBAR(516a.a.)-EGFP | depositor full sequence | sequence record 326692 | pCAG-SRGAP1FBAR(516a.a.)-EGFP sequence 7130 bps
CAAAAGGCCAGGAACCGTAAAAAGGCCGCGTTGCTGGCGTTTTTCCATAGGCTCCGCCCCCCTGACGAGC
ATCACAAAAATCGACGCTCAAGTCAGAGGTGGCGAAACCCGACAGGACTATAAAGATACCAGGCGTTTCC
CCCTGGAAGCTCCCTCGTGCGCTCTCCTGTTCCGACCCTGCCGCTTACCGGATACCTGTCCGCCTTTCTC
CCTTCGGGAAGCGTGGCGCTTTCTCATAGCTCACGCTGTAGGTATCTCAGTTCGGTGTAGGTCGTTCGCT
CCAAGCTGGGCTGTGTGCACGAACCCCCCGTTCAGCCCGACCGCTGCGCCTTATCCGGTAACTATCGTCT
TGAGTCCAACCCGGTAAGACACGACTTATCGCCACTGGCAGCAGCCACTGGTAACAGGATTAGCAGAGCG
AGGTATGTAGGCGGTGCTACAGAGTTCTTGAAGTGGTGGCCTAACTACGGCTACACTAGAAGACAGTATT
TGGTATCTGCGCTCTGCTGAAGCCAGTTACCTTCGGAAAAAGAGTTGGTAGCTCTTGATCCGGCAAACAA
ACCACCGCTGGTAGCGGTGGTTTTTTTGTTTGCAAGCAGCAGATTACGCGCAGAAAAAAAGGATCTCAAG
AAGATCCTTTGATCTTTTCTACGGGGTCTGACGCTCAGTGGAACGAAAACTCACGTTAAGGGATTTTGGT
CATGAGATTATCAAAAAGGATCTTCACCTAGATCCTTTTAAATTAAAAATGAAGTTTTAAATCAATCTAA
AGTATATATGAGTAAACTTGGTCTGACAGTTACCAATGCTTAATCAGTGAGGCACCTATCTCAGCGATCT
GTCTATTTCGTTCATCCATAGTTGCCTGACTCCCCGTCGTGTAGATAACTACGATACGGGAGGGCTTACC
ATCTGGCCCCAGTGCTGCAATGATACCGCGAGACCCACGCTCACCGGCTCCAGATTTATCAGCAATAAAC
CAGCCAGCCGGAAGGGCCGAGCGCAGAAGTGGTCCTGCAACTTTATCCGCCTCCATCCAGTCTATTAATT
GTTGCCGGGAAGCTAGAGTAAGTAGTTCGCCAGTTAATAGTTTGCGCAACGTTGTTGCCATTGCTACAGG
CATCGTGGTGTCACGCTCGTCGTTTGGTATGGCTTCATTCAGCTCCGGTTCCCAACGATCAAGGCGAGTT
ACATGATCCCCCATGTTGTGCAAAAAAGCGGTTAGCTCCTTCGGTCCTCCGATCGTTGTCAGAAGTAAGT
TGGCCGCAGTGTTATCACTCATGGTTATGGCAGCACTGCATAATTCTCTTACTGTCATGCCATCCGTAAG
ATGCTTTTCTGTGACTGGTGAGTACTCAACCAAGTCATTCTGAGAATAGTGTATGCGGCGACCGAGTTGC
TCTTGCCCGGCGTCAATACGGGATAATACCGCGCCACATAGCAGAACTTTAAAAGTGCTCATCATTGGAA
AACGTTCTTCGGGGCGAAAACTCTCAAGGATCTTACCGCTGTTGAGATCCAGTTCGATGTAACCCACTCG
TGCACCCAACTGATCTTCAGCATCTTTTACTTTCACCAGCGTTTCTGGGTGAGCAAAAACAGGAAGGCAA
AATGCCGCAAAAAAGGGAATAAGGGCGACACGGAAATGTTGAATACTCATACTCTTCCTTTTTCAATATT
ATTGAAGCATTTATCAGGGTTATTGTCTCATGAGCGGATACATATTTGAATGTATTTAGAAAAATAAACA
AATAGGGGTTCCGCGCACATTTCCCCGAAAAGTGCCACCTGGGTCGACATTGATTATTGACTAGTTATTA
ATAGTAATCAATTACGGGGTCATTAGTTCATAGCCCATATATGGAGTTCCGCGTTACATAACTTACGGTA
AATGGCCCGCCTGGCTGACCGCCCAACGACCCCCGCCCATTGACGTCAATAATGACGTATGTTCCCATAG
TAACGCCAATAGGGACTTTCCATTGACGTCAATGGGTGGAGTATTTACGGTAAACTGCCCACTTGGCAGT
ACATCAAGTGTATCATATGCCAAGTACGCCCCCTATTGACGTCAATGACGGTAAATGGCCCGCCTGGCAT
TATGCCCAGTACATGACCTTATGGGACTTTCCTACTTGGCAGTACATCTACGTATTAGTCATCGCTATTA
CCATGGTCGAGGTGAGCCCCACGTTCTGCTTCACTCTCCCCATCTCCCCCCCCTCCCCACCCCCAATTTT
GTATTTATTTATTTTTTAATTATTTTGTGCAGCGATGGGGGCGGGGGGGGGGGGGGGGCGCGCGCCAGGC
GGGGCGGGGCGGGGCGAGGGGCGGGGCGGGGCGAGGCGGAGAGGTGCGGCGGCAGCCAATCAGAGCGGCG
CGCTCCGAAAGTTTCCTTTTATGGCGAGGCGGCGGCGGCGGCGGCCCTATAAAAAGCGAAGCGCGCGGCG
GGCGGGAGTCGCTGCGTTGCCTTCGCCCCGTGCCCCGCTCCGCGCCGCCTCGCGCCGCCCGCCCCGGCTC
TGACTGACCGCGTTACTCCCACAGGTGAGCGGGCGGGACGGCCCTTCTCCTCCGGGCTGTAATTAGCGCT
TGGTTTAATGACGGCTCGTTTCTTTTCTGTGGCTGCGTGAAAGCCTTAAAGGGCTCCGGGAGGGCCCTTT
GTGCGGGGGGGAGCGGCTCGGGGGGTGCGTGCGTGTGTGTGTGCGTGGGGAGCGCCGCGTGCGGCCCGCG
CTGCCCGGCGGCTGTGAGCGCTGCGGGCGCGGCGCGGGGCTTTGTGCGCTCCGCGTGTGCGCGAGGGGAG
CGCGGCCGGGGGCGGTGCCCCGCGGTGCGGGGGGGCTGCGAGGGGAACAAAGGCTGCGTGCGGGGTGTGT
GCGTGGGGGGGTGAGCAGGGGGTGTGGGCGCGGCGGTCGGGCTGTAACCCCCCCCTGCACCCCCCTCCCC
GAGTTGCTGAGCACGGCCCGGCTTCGGGTGCGGGGCTCCGTACGGGGCGTGGCGCGGGGCTCGCCGTGCC
GGGCGGGGGGTGGCGGCAGGTGGGGGTGCCGGGCGGGGCGGGGCCGCCTCGGGCCGGGGAGGGCTCGGGG
GAGGGGCGCGGCGGCCCCCGGAGCGCCGGCGGCTGTCGAGGCGCGGCGAGCCGCAGCCATTGCCTTTTAT
GGTAATCGTGCGAGAGGGCGCAGGGACTTCCTTTGTCCCAAATCTGTGCGGAGCCGAAATCTGGGAGGCG
CCGCCGCACCCCCTCTAGCGGGCGCGGGGCGAAGCGGTGCGGCGCCGGCAGGAAGGAAATGGGCGGGGAG
GGCCTTCGTGCGTCGCCGCGCCGCCGTCCCCTTCTCCCTCTCCAGCCTCGGGGCTGTCCGCGGGGGGACG
GCTGCCTTCGGGGGGGACGGGGCAGGGCGGGGTTCGGCTTCTGGCGTGTGACCGGCGGCTCTAGAGCCTC
TGCTAACCATGTTCATGCCTTCTTCTTTTTCCTACAGCTCCTGGGCAACGTGCTGGTTATTGTGCTGTCT
CATCATTTTGGCAAAGAATTGCTCGAGATAATGTCCACCCCGAGCCGATTCAAGAAGGACAAAGAGATCA
TAGCCGAGTATGAAAGTCAAGTCAAAGAAATTCGAGCTCAACTGGTAGAACAACAAAAATGCCTGGAGCA
GCAAACGGAGATGCGAGTTCAGCTTCTCCAGGATCTGCAAGATTTCTTCCGAAAAAAAGCTGAAATTGAG
ACGGAATATTCCCGGAATCTAGAGAAGTTAGCAGAAAGGTTCATGGCAAAAACAAGAAGCACTAAGGATC
ATCAACAATACAAGAAAGACCAGAACCTGTTGTCTCCAGTGAACTGCTGGTATTTGCTCCTGAACCAAGT
AAGGAGAGAAAGCAAAGACCATGCAACCTTGAGTGACATCTATCTGAACAATGTGATTATGCGGTTCATG
CAGATAAGTGAGGATTCTACCAGGATGTTTAAAAAGAGCAAAGAGATTGCATTCCAACTTCATGAGGATT
TAATGAAGGTTCTTAATGAGCTTTATACGGTGATGAAAACATACCATATGTATCATGCAGAGAGCATCAG
TGCAGAGAGCAAGCTGAAAGAGGCCGAAAAACAAGAGGAAAAGCAAATTGGGAGATCTGGTGATCCAGTC
TTCCATATTCGACTAGAGGAGAGACATCAACGGCGAAGCTCTGTGAAGAAAATTGAAAAAATGAAAGAAA
AAAGACAAGCAAAATATTCAGAAAATAAGCTAAAATCAATTAAGGCACGGAACGAATATCTCCTAACACT
TGAAGCCACCAATGCCTCAGTTTTCAAGTACTATATTCATGATCTTTCTGATTTAATTGATTGCTGTGAT
CTTGGCTACCATGCAAGTCTGAACAGAGCCCTAAGAACATATCTGTCTGCGGAGTACAACCTTGAAACCT
CCAGACATGAGGGCTTAGACATTATTGAGAATGCAGTTGATAATTTAGAGCCCAGGAGCGATAAGCAGAG
ATTCATGGAGATGTACCCTGCTGCGTTCTGTCCACCAATGAAGTTTGAGTTTCAGTCTCACATGGGTGAT
GAGGTGTGCCAGGTCAGTGCCCAGCAGCCAGTCCAGGCAGAGCTCATGCTCAGGTACCAACAGTTGCAGT
CCCGCCTTGCCACGCTCAAAATCGAGAATGAAGAGGTTAAGAAAACGACTGAAGCCACCTTGCAGACGAT
ACAAGATATGGTCACCATCGAGGACTATGATGTTTCTGAATGCTTCCAGCACAGTCGTTCCACAGAATCT
GTGAAGTCCACTGTCTCTGAAACCTACCTGAGTAAACCCAGCATCGCCAAGAGAAGAGCCAACCAGCAGG
AAACTGAACAGTTCTACTTCATGAAACTCAGAGAATATTTGGAAGGCAGTAATCTCATCACAAAACTTCA
AGCCAAACATGACTTGCTGCAGAGGACCCTGGGAGAAGGTCATAGAGCTGAATATATGACTACAAGGCCT
CCAAATGTTCCCCCTAAGCCCCAGAAACACAGGAAGTCCAGGCCCCGCTCACAGTATAATACTAAGTTGT
TTAATGGGGATTTGGAAACATTCGTCAAGGACTCAGGAGCCCGGGATCCACCGGTCGCCACCATGGTGAG
CAAGGGCGAGGAGCTGTTCACCGGGGTGGTGCCCATCCTGGTCGAGCTGGACGGCGACGTAAACGGCCAC
AAGTTCAGCGTGTCCGGCGAGGGCGAGGGCGATGCCACCTACGGCAAGCTGACCCTGAAGTTCATCTGCA
CCACCGGCAAGCTGCCCGTGCCCTGGCCCACCCTCGTGACCACCCTGACCTACGGCGTGCAGTGCTTCAG
CCGCTACCCCGACCACATGAAGCAGCACGACTTCTTCAAGTCCGCCATGCCCGAAGGCTACGTCCAGGAG
CGCACCATCTTCTTCAAGGACGACGGCAACTACAAGACCCGCGCCGAGGTGAAGTTCGAGGGCGACACCC
TGGTGAACCGCATCGAGCTGAAGGGCATCGACTTCAAGGAGGACGGCAACATCCTGGGGCACAAGCTGGA
GTACAACTACAACAGCCACAACGTCTATATCATGGCCGACAAGCAGAAGAACGGCATCAAGGTGAACTTC
AAGATCCGCCACAACATCGAGGACGGCAGCGTGCAGCTCGCCGACCACTACCAGCAGAACACCCCCATCG
GCGACGGCCCCGTGCTGCTGCCCGACAACCACTACCTGAGCACCCAGTCCGCCCTGAGCAAAGACCCCAA
CGAGAAGCGCGATCACATGGTCCTGCTGGAGTTCGTGACCGCCGCCGGGATCACTCTCGGCATGGACGAG
CTGTACAAGTAAAGCGGCCGCAATTCACTCCTCAGGTGCAGGCTGCCTATCAGAAGGTGGTGGCTGGTGT
GGCCAATGCCCTGGCTCACAAATACCACTGAGATCTTTTTCCCTCTGCCAAAAATTATGGGGACATCATG
AAGCCCCTTGAGCATCTGACTTCTGGCTAATAAAGGAAATTTATTTTCATTGCAATAGTGTGTTGGAATT
TTTTGTGTCTATCACTCGGAAGGACATATGGGAGGGCAAATCATTTAAAACATCAGAATGAGTATTTGGT
TTAGAGTTTGGCAACATATGCCCATATGCTGGCTGCCATGAACAAAGGTTGGCTATAAAGAGGTCATCAG
TATATGAAACAGCCCCCTGCTGTCCATTCCTTATTCCATAGAAAAGCCTTGACTTGAGGTTAGATTTTTT
TTATATTTTGTTTTGTGTTATTTTTTTCTTTAACATCCCTAAAATTTTCCTTACATGTTTTACTAGCCAG
ATTTTTCCTCCTCTCCTGACTACTCCCAGTCATAGCTGTCCCTCTTCTCTTATGGAGATCCCTCGACCTG
CACCGTCGACCAGCTGGTCGACGGTGCACCGTCGACCAGCTTGGCGTAATCATGGTCATAGCTGTTTCCT
GTGTGAAATTGTTATCCGCTCACAATTCCACACAACATACGAGCCGGAAGCATAAAGTGTAAAGCCTGGG
GTGCCTAATGAGTGAGCTAACTCACATTAATTGCGTTGCGCTCACTGCCCGCTTTCCAGTCGGGAAACCT
GTCGTGCCAGCGGATCCGCATCTCAATTAGTCAGCAACCATAGTCCCGCCCCTAACTCCGCCCATCCCGC
CCCTAACTCCGCCCAGTTCCGCCCATTCTCCGCCCCATGGCTGACTAATTTTTTTTATTTATGCAGAGGC
CGAGGCCGCCTCGGCCTCTGAGCTATTCCAGAAGTAGTGAGGAGGCTTTTTTGGAGGCCTAGGCTTTTGC
AAAAAGCTAACTTGTTTATTGCAGCTTATAATGGTTACAAATAAAGCAATAGCATCACAAATTTCACAAA
TAAAGCATTTTTTTCACTGCATTCTAGTTGTGGTTTGTCCAAACTCATCAATGTATCTTATCATGTCTGG
ATCCGCTGCATTAATGAATCGGCCAACGCGCGGGGAGAGGCGGTTTGCGTATTGGGCGCTCTTCCGCTTC
CTCGCTCACTGACTCGCTGCGCTCGGTCGTTCGGCTGCGGCGAGCGGTATCAGCTCACTCAAAGGCGGTA
ATACGGTTATCCACAGAATCAGGGGATAACGCAGGAAAGAACATGTGAGCAAAAGGCCAG
