Features (pLannotate 1.2.2; 20 found; start..end, strand, type, name):
     48..636     -  rep_origin     ori: high-copy-number ColE1/pMB1/pBR322/pUC origin of replication
    807..1667    -  CDS            AmpR: β-lactamase; bla; confers resistance to ampicillin, carbenicillin, and related antibiotics
   1668..1772    -  promoter       AmpR promoter: bla
   1803..2182    +  enhancer       CMV enhancer: human cytomegalovirus immediate early enhancer
   2184..2444    +  promoter       chicken β-actin promoter: contains a 21-bp deletion relative to the standard chicken β-actin promoter
   2445..3461    +  intron         chimeric intron: chimera between introns from chicken β-actin and rabbit β-globin
   3525..4844    +  CDS            SRGAP2C: SRG2C_HUMAN - Also known as SRGAP2P1. Experimental evidence at protein level: Swiss-Prot protein existence level 1. Involved in dendritic spine maturation through interaction with and inhibition of SRGAP2. Reduces the rate of spine maturation and indirectly increases neuronal migration. Changes dendritic spine morphology and density and may have implications for cognition, learning and memory. From Homo sapiens (Human).
   5073..5089    +  misc_feature   MCS (fragment): multiple cloning site
   5097..5816    +  CDS            EGFP: the original enhanced GFP (Yang et al., 1996) mammalian codon-optimized
   5825..5902    +  CDS            HBB (fragment): HBB_PONPY - Experimental evidence at transcript level: Swiss-Prot protein existence level 2. Involved in oxygen transport from the lung to the various peripheral tissues. From Pongo pygmaeus (Bornean orangutan).
   5973..6028    +  polyA_signal   β-globin poly(A) signal: rabbit β-globin polyadenylation signal (Gil and Proudfoot, 1987)
   6443..6459    -  protein_bind   lac operator: The lac repressor binds to the lac operator to inhibit transcription in E. coli. This inhibition can be relieved by adding lactose or isopropyl-β-D-thiogalactopyranoside (IPTG). lac repressor encoded by lacI
   6467..6497    -  promoter       lac promoter: promoter for the E. coli lac operon
   6512..6533    -  protein_bind   CAP binding site: CAP binding activates transcription in the presence of cAMP. E. coli catabolite activator protein
   6546..6585    -  CDS            lacI (fragment): lac repressor; lacI; The lac repressor binds to the lac operator to inhibit transcription in E. coli. This inhibition can be relieved by adding lactose or isopropyl-β-D-thiogalactopyranoside (IPTG).
   6592..6614    +  promoter       SV40 promoter (fragment): SV40 enhancer and early promoter
   6638..6773    +  rep_origin     SV40 ori: SV40 origin of replication
   6793..6927    +  polyA_signal   SV40 poly(A) signal: SV40 polyadenylation signal
   6929..6983    -  CDS            lacI (fragment): lac repressor; lacI; The lac repressor binds to the lac operator to inhibit transcription in E. coli. This inhibition can be relieved by adding lactose or isopropyl-β-D-thiogalactopyranoside (IPTG).
   6985..7118    -  rep_origin     RSF ori (fragment): Plasmids containing the RSF 1030 origin of replication can be propagated in E. coli cells that contain additional plasmids with compatible origins.
>Addgene plasmid #168505 | pCAG-SRGAP1FBAR(516a.a.)-EGFP | addgene full sequence | sequence record 334866 | Addgene Partial NGS Result
GGCCAGCAAAAGGCCAGGAACCGTAAAAAGGCCGCGTTGCTGGCGTTTTTCCATAGGCTCCGCCCCCCTG
ACGAGCATCACAAAAATCGACGCTCAAGTCAGAGGTGGCGAAACCCGACAGGACTATAAAGATACCAGGC
GTTTCCCCCTGGAAGCTCCCTCGTGCGCTCTCCTGTTCCGACCCTGCCGCTTACCGGATACCTGTCCGCC
TTTCTCCCTTCGGGAAGCGTGGCGCTTTCTCATAGCTCACGCTGTAGGTATCTCAGTTCGGTGTAGGTCG
TTCGCTCCAAGCTGGGCTGTGTGCACGAACCCCCCGTTCAGCCCGACCGCTGCGCCTTATCCGGTAACTA
TCGTCTTGAGTCCAACCCGGTAAGACACGACTTATCGCCACTGGCAGCAGCCACTGGTAACAGGATTAGC
AGAGCGAGGTATGTAGGCGGTGCTACAGAGTTCTTGAAGTGGTGGCCTAACTACGGCTACACTAGAAGAA
CAGTATTTGGTATCTGCGCTCTGCTGAAGCCAGTTACCTTCGGAAAAAGAGTTGGTAGCTCTTGATCCGG
CAAACAAACCACCGCTGGTAGCGGTGGTTTTTTTGTTTGCAAGCAGCAGATTACGCGCAGAAAAAAAGGA
TCTCAAGAAGATCCTTTGATCTTTTCTACGGGGTCTGACGCTCAGTGGAACGAAAACTCACGTTAAGGGA
TTTTGGTCATGAGATTATCAAAAAGGATCTTCACCTAGATCCTTTTAAATTAAAAATGAAGTTTTAAATC
AATCTAAAGTATATATGAGTAAACTTGGTCTGACAGTTACCAATGCTTAATCAGTGAGGCACCTATCTCA
GCGATCTGTCTATTTCGTTCATCCATAGTTGCCTGACTCCCCGTCGTGTAGATAACTACGATACGGGAGG
GCTTACCATCTGGCCCCAGTGCTGCAATGATACCGCGAGACCCACGCTCACCGGCTCCAGATTTATCAGC
AATAAACCAGCCAGCCGGAAGGGCCGAGCGCAGAAGTGGTCCTGCAACTTTATCCGCCTCCATCCAGTCT
ATTAATTGTTGCCGGGAAGCTAGAGTAAGTAGTTCGCCAGTTAATAGTTTGCGCAACGTTGTTGCCATTG
CTACAGGCATCGTGGTGTCACGCTCGTCGTTTGGTATGGCTTCATTCAGCTCCGGTTCCCAACGATCAAG
GCGAGTTACATGATCCCCCATGTTGTGCAAAAAAGCGGTTAGCTCCTTCGGTCCTCCGATCGTTGTCAGA
AGTAAGTTGGCCGCAGTGTTATCACTCATGGTTATGGCAGCACTGCATAATTCTCTTACTGTCATGCCAT
CCGTAAGATGCTTTTCTGTGACTGGTGAGTACTCAACCAAGTCATTCTGAGAATAGTGTATGCGGCGACC
GAGTTGCTCTTGCCCGGCGTCAATACGGGATAATACCGCGCCACATAGCAGAACTTTAAAAGTGCTCATC
ATTGGAAAACGTTCTTCGGGGCGAAAACTCTCAAGGATCTTACCGCTGTTGAGATCCAGTTCGATGTAAC
CCACTCGTGCACCCAACTGATCTTCAGCATCTTTTACTTTCACCAGCGTTTCTGGGTGAGCAAAAACAGG
AAGGCAAAATGCCGCAAAAAAGGGAATAAGGGCGACACGGAAATGTTGAATACTCATACTCTTCCTTTTT
CAATATTATTGAAGCATTTATCAGGGTTATTGTCTCATGAGCGGATACATATTTGAATGTATTTAGAAAA
ATAAACAAATAGGGGTTCCGCGCACATTTCCCCGAAAAGTGCCACCTGGGTCGACATTGATTATTGACTA
GTTATTAATAGTAATCAATTACGGGGTCATTAGTTCATAGCCCATATATGGAGTTCCGCGTTACATAACT
TACGGTAAATGGCCCGCCTGGCTGACCGCCCAACGACCCCCGCCCATTGACGTCAATAATGACGTATGTT
CCCATAGTAACGCCAATAGGGACTTTCCATTGACGTCAATGGGTGGAGTATTTACGGTAAACTGCCCACT
TGGCAGTACATCAAGTGTATCATATGCCAAGTACGCCCCCTATTGACGTCAATGACGGTAAATGGCCCGC
CTGGCATTATGCCCAGTACATGACCTTATGGGACTTTCCTACTTGGCAGTACATCTACGTATTAGTCATC
GCTATTACCATGGTCGAGGTGAGCCCCACGTTCTGCTTCACTCTCCCCATCTCCCCCCCCTCCCCACCCC
CAATTTTGTATTTATTTATTTTTTAATTATTTTGTGCAGCGATGGGGGCGGGGGGGGGGGGGGGGGGGGC
GGGGCGAGGGGCGGGGCGGGGCGAGGCGGAGAGGTGCGGCGGCAGCCAATCAGAGCGGCGCGCTCCGAAA
GTTTCCTTTTATGGCGAGGCGGCGGCGGCGGCGGCCCTATAAAAAGCGAAGCGCGCGGCGGGCGGGAGTC
GCTGCGCGCTGCCTTCGCCCCGTGCCCCGCTCCGCCGCCGCCTCGCGCCGCCCGCCCCGGCTCTGACTGA
CCGCGTTACTCCCACAGGTGAGCGGGCGGGACGGCCCTTCTCCTCCGGGCTGTAATTAGCGCTTGGTTTA
ATGACGGCTTGTTTCTTTTCTGTGGCTGCGTGAAAGCCTTGAGGGGCTCCGGGAGGGCCCTTTGTGCGGG
GGGAGCGGCTCGGGGGGTGCGTGCGTGTGTGTGTGCGTGGGGAGCGCCGCGTGCGGCTCCGCGCTGCCCG
GCGGCTGTGAGCGCTGCGGGCGCGGCGCGGGGCTTTGTGCGCTCCGCAGTGTGCGCGAGGGGAGCGCGGC
CGGGGGCGGTGCCCCGCGGTGCGGGGGGGGCTGCGAGGGGAACAAAGGCTGCGTGCGGGGTGTGTGCGTG
GGGGGGTGAGCAGGGGGTGTGGGCGCGTCGGTCGGGCTGCAACCCCCCCTGCACCCCCCTCCCCGAGTTG
CTGAGCACGGCCCGGCTTCGGGTGCGGGGCTCCGTACGGGGCGTGGCGCGGGGCTCGCCGTGCCGGGCGG
GGGGTGGCGGCAGGTGGGGGTGCCGGGCGGGGCGGGGCCGCCTCGGGCCGGGGAGGGCTCGGGGGAGGGG
CGCGGCGGCCCCCGGAGCGCCGGCGGCTGTCGAGGCGCGGCGAGCCGCAGCCATTGCCTTTTATGGTAAT
CGTGCGAGAGGGCGCAGGGACTTCCTTTGTCCCAAATCTGTGCGGAGCCGAAATCTGGGAGGCGCCGCCG
CACCCCCTCTAGCGGGCGCGGGGCGAAGCGGTGCGGCGCCGGCAGGAAGGAAATGGGCGGGGAGGGCCTT
CGTGCGTCGCCGCGCCGCCGTCCCCTTCTCCCTCTCCAGCCTCGGGGCTGTCCGCGGGGGGACGGCTGCC
TTCGGGGGGGACGGGGCAGGGCGGGGTTCGGCTTCTGGCGTGTGACCGGCGGCTCTAGAGCCTCTGCTAA
CCATGTTCATGCCTTCTTCTTTTTCCTACAGCTCCTGGGCAACGTGCTGGTTATTGTGCTGTCTCATCAT
TTTGGCAAAGAATTGCTCGAGATAATGTCCACCCCGAGCCGATTCAAGAAGGACAAAGAGATCATAGCCG
AGTATGAAAGTCAAGTCAAAGAAATTCGAGCTCAACTGGTAGAACAACAAAAATGCCTGGAGCAGCAAAC
GGAGATGCGAGTTCAGCTTCTCCAGGATCTGCAAGATTTCTTCCGAAAAAAAGCTGAAATTGAGACGGAA
TATTCCCGGAATCTAGAGAAGTTAGCAGAAAGGTTCATGGCAAAAACAAGAAGCACTAAGGATCATCAAC
AATACAAGAAAGACCAGAACCTGTTGTCTCCAGTGAACTGCTGGTATTTGCTCCTGAACCAAGTAAGGAG
AGAAAGCAAAGACCATGCAACCTTGAGTGACATCTATCTGAACAATGTGATTATGCGGTTCATGCAGATA
AGTGAGGATTCTACCAGGATGTTTAAAAAGAGCAAAGAGATTGCATTCCAACTTCATGAGGATTTAATGA
AGGTTCTTAATGAGCTTTATACGGTGATGAAAACATACCATATGTATCATGCAGAGAGCATCAGTGCAGA
GAGCAAGCTGAAAGAGGCCGAAAAACAAGAGGAAAAGCAAATTGGGAGATCTGGTGATCCAGTCTTCCAT
ATTCGACTAGAGGAGAGACATCAACGGCGAAGCTCTGTGAAGAAAATTGAAAAAATGAAAGAAAAAAGAC
AAGCAAAATATTCAGAAAATAAGCTAAAATCAATTAAGGCACGGAACGAATATCTCCTAACACTTGAAGC
CACCAATGCCTCAGTTTTCAAGTACTATATTCATGATCTTTCTGATTTAATTGATTGCTGTGATCTTGGC
TACCATGCAAGTCTGAACAGAGCCCTAAGAACATATCTGTCTGCGGAGTACAACCTTGAAACCTCCAGAC
ATGAGGGCTTAGACATTATTGAGAATGCAGTTGATAATTTAGAGCCCAGGAGCGATAAGCAGAGATTCAT
GGAGATGTACCCTGCTGCGTTCTGTCCACCAATGAAGTTTGAGTTTCAGTCTCACATGGGTGATGAGGTG
TGCCAGGTCAGTGCCCAGCAGCCAGTCCAGGCAGAGCTCATGCTCAGGTACCAACAGTTGCAGTCCCGCC
TTGCCACGCTCAAAATCGAGAATGAAGAGGTTAAGAAAACGACTGAAGCCACCTTGCAGACGATACAAGA
TATGGTCACCATCGAGGACTATGATGTTTCTGAATGCTTCCAGCACAGTCGTTCCACAGAATCTGTGAAG
TCCACTGTCTCTGAAACCTACCTGAGTAAACCCAGCATCGCCAAGAGAAGAGCCAACCAGCAGGAAACTG
AACAGTTCTACTTCATGAAACTCAGAGAATATTTGGAAGGCAGTAATCTCATCACAAAACTTCAAGCCAA
ACATGACTTGCTGCAGAGGACCCTGGGAGAAGGTCATAGAGCTGAATATATGACTACAAGGCCTCCAAAT
GTTCCCCCTAAGCCCCAGAAACACAGGAAGTCCAGGCCCCGCTCACAGTATAATACTAAGTTGTTTAATG
GGGATTTGGAAACATTCGTCAAGGACTCAGGAGCCCGGGATCCACCGGTCGCCACCATGGTGAGCAAGGG
CGAGGAGCTGTTCACCGGGGTGGTGCCCATCCTGGTCGAGCTGGACGGCGACGTAAACGGCCACAAGTTC
AGCGTGTCCGGCGAGGGCGAGGGCGATGCCACCTACGGCAAGCTGACCCTGAAGTTCATCTGCACCACCG
GCAAGCTGCCCGTGCCCTGGCCCACCCTCGTGACCACCCTGACCTACGGCGTGCAGTGCTTCAGCCGCTA
CCCCGACCACATGAAGCAGCACGACTTCTTCAAGTCCGCCATGCCCGAAGGCTACGTCCAGGAGCGCACC
ATCTTCTTCAAGGACGACGGCAACTACAAGACCCGCGCCGAGGTGAAGTTCGAGGGCGACACCCTGGTGA
ACCGCATCGAGCTGAAGGGCATCGACTTCAAGGAGGACGGCAACATCCTGGGGCACAAGCTGGAGTACAA
CTACAACAGCCACAACGTCTATATCATGGCCGACAAGCAGAAGAACGGCATCAAGGTGAACTTCAAGATC
CGCCACAACATCGAGGACGGCAGCGTGCAGCTCGCCGACCACTACCAGCAGAACACCCCCATCGGCGACG
GCCCCGTGCTGCTGCCCGACAACCACTACCTGAGCACCCAGTCCGCCCTGAGCAAAGACCCCAACGAGAA
GCGCGATCACATGGTCCTGCTGGAGTTCGTGACCGCCGCCGGGATCACTCTCGGCATGGACGAGCTGTAC
AAGTAAAGCGGCCGCAATTCACTCCTCAGGTGCAGGCTGCCTATCAGAAGGTGGTGGCTGGTGTGGCCAA
TGCCCTGGCTCACAAATACCACTGAGATCTTTTTCCCTCTGCCAAAAATTATGGGGACATCATGAAGCCC
CTTGAGCATCTGACTTCTGGCTAATAAAGGAAATTTATTTTCATTGCAATAGTGTGTTGGAATTTTTTGT
GTCTCTCACTCGGAAGGACATATGGGAGGGCAAATCATTTAAAACATCAGAATGAGTATTTGGTTTAGAG
TTTGGCAACATATGCCCATATGCTGGCTGCCATGAACAAAGGTTGGCTATAAAGAGGTCATCAGTATATG
AAACAGCCCCCTGCTGTCCATTCCTTATTCCATAGAAAAGCCTTGACTTGAGGTTAGATTTTTTTTATAT
TTTGTTTTGTGTTATTTTTTTCTTTAACATCCCTAAAATTTTCCTTACATGTTTTACTAGCCAGATTTTT
CCTCCTCTCCTGACTACTCCCAGTCATAGCTGTCCCTCTTCTCTTATGGAGATCCCTCGACCTGCACCGT
CGACCAGCTGGTCGACGGTGCACCGTCGACCAGCTTGGCGTAATCATGGTCATAGCTGTTTCCTGTGTGA
AATTGTTATCCGCTCACAATTCCACACAACATACGAGCCGGAAGCATAAAGTGTAAAGCCTGGGGTGCCT
AATGAGTGAGCTAACTCACATTAATTGCGTTGCGCTCACTGCCCGCTTTCCAGTCGGGAAACCTGTCGTG
CCAGCGGATCCGCATCTCAATTAGTCAGCAACCATAGTCCCGCCCCTAACTCCGCCCATCCCGCCCCTAA
CTCCGCCCAGTTCCGCCCATTCTCCGCCCCATGGCTGACTAATTTTTTTTATTTATGCAGAGGCCGAGGC
CGCCTCGGCCTCTGAGCTATTCCAGAAGTAGTGAGGAGGCTTTTTTGGAGGCCTAGGCTTTTGCAAAAAG
CTAACTTGTTTATTGCAGCTTATAATGGTTACAAATAAAGCAATAGCATCACAAATTTCACAAATAAAGC
ATTTTTTTCACTGCATTCTAGTTGTGGTTTGTCCAAACTCATCAATGTATCTTATCATGTCTGGATCCGC
TGCATTAATGAATCGGCCAACGCGCGGGGAGAGGCGGTTTGCGTATTGGGCGCTCTTCCGCTTCCTCGCT
CACTGACTCGCTGCGCTCGGTCGTTCGGCTGCGGCGAGCGGTATCAGCTCACTCAAAGGCGGTAATACGG
TTATCCACAGAATCAGGGGATAACGCAGGAAAGAACATGTGAGCAAAA
